Addgene plasmid #32139: pJFRC160-21XUAS-B3RT>-dSTOP-B3RT>-myr::RFP
Depositing lab: Gerald Rubin. Depositing organization: HHMI, Janelia Research Campus. Publication: Multiple new site-specific recombinases for use in manipulating animal genomes. Nern A, Pfeiffer BD, Svoboda K, Rubin GM. Proc Natl Acad Sci U S A. 2011 Aug 9. 10.1073/pnas.1111704108 PubMed 21831835.
Backbone
  Vector backbone: pJFRC7-21XUAS-IVS-mCD8::GFP
  Vector type: Insect Expression
Growth in bacteria
  Bacterial resistance: Ampicillin, 100 μg/mL
  Growth temperature: 37°C
  Growth strain: Top10/P3
  Copy number: High Copy
Gene/Insert
  Gene/Insert name: B3RT> STOP STOP B3RT>
  Cloning method: Restriction Enzyme; 5′ cloning site Bgl2 (not destroyed); 3′ cloning site XhoI (not destroyed)
  Sequencing primers: 5′ hsp70 F; 3′ SV40pA-R
Terms and licenses: Academic/Nonprofit Terms; Industry Terms: Not Available to Industry
How to cite: pJFRC160-21XUAS-B3RT>-dSTOP-B3RT>-myr::RFP was a gift from Gerald Rubin (Addgene plasmid # 32139 ; http://n2t.net/addgene:32139 ; RRID:Addgene_32139)
