[The description below was written by a language model from this plasmid's Addgene catalogue record and pLannotate feature annotations shown in this document.]
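Description:
pJFRC160-21XUAS-B3RT>-dSTOP-B3RT>-myr::RFP is a 10,179 bp Drosophila transgenesis and expression plasmid built on the pJFRC7-21XUAS-IVS-mCD8::GFP backbone. It is maintained in E. coli at high copy through a ColE1/pUC-type origin and selected with ampicillin via the bla gene. For fly work it carries a φC31 attB site, which allows integrase-mediated insertion into genomic attP landing sites, and a mini-white eye-colour marker for identifying transformants.

The expression unit starts with four annotated 5X UAS blocks plus an additional partial repeat, consistent with the 21 Gal4-binding sites in the name, placed upstream of the Drosophila hsp70Bb promoter. Between this promoter and the reporter lies the insert, cloned BglII to XhoI: a stop cassette flanked by two B3RT recombinase target sites that the name shows in the same orientation. The B3RT sites themselves are not annotated in the feature table. The table does show one SV40 early-region block (small t intron, T-antigen fragments and poly(A) signal) in this interval, which fits a transcriptional terminator; the first part of the interval, where the "dSTOP" name implies a further stop element, is unannotated. Downstream is the reporter, an N-terminal fragment of Drosophila Src64B, which supplies the myristoylation signal, fused to mRFP1 and followed by a second SV40 intron/poly(A) block that serves as the 3′ UTR.

The design makes membrane-targeted RFP dependent on two inputs. Gal4 must activate the UAS array, and B3 recombinase must excise the stop cassette. The associated publication describes new site-specific recombinases for manipulating animal genomes, so the construct likely serves as a reporter of B3 activity and for intersectional or sparse labelling of Gal4-defined cells.
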