Features (pLannotate 1.2.2; 28 found; start..end, strand, type, name):
     31..135     +  promoter       AmpR promoter: bla
    136..996     +  CDS            AmpR: β-lactamase; bla; confers resistance to ampicillin, carbenicillin, and related antibiotics
   1167..1755    +  rep_origin     ori: high-copy-number ColE1/pMB1/pBR322/pUC origin of replication
   1842..1911    +  protein_bind   attB: attB site for the φC31 integrase (Groth et al., 2000) phage φC31 integrase
   2606..5478    +  CDS            mini-white: Drosophila white gene eye color pigment; white; This is a modified version of the white gene lacking part of the first intron.
   6251..6406    +  CDS            YPB1_ECOLX (fragment): Protein predicted: Swiss-Prot protein existence level 4. From Escherichia coli.
   6488..6509    -  misc_feature   MCS (fragment): pUC18/19 multiple cloning site
   6508..6602    +  protein_bind   5X UAS: five tandem copies of the "ScaI site" 17-mer CGGAGTACTGTCCTCCG, an upstream activating sequence (UAS) that efficiently binds yeast Gal4 (Webster et al., 1988; Pfeiffer et al., 2010) GAL4
   6636..6730    +  protein_bind   5X UAS: five tandem copies of the "ScaI site" 17-mer CGGAGTACTGTCCTCCG, an upstream activating sequence (UAS) that efficiently binds yeast Gal4 (Webster et al., 1988; Pfeiffer et al., 2010) GAL4
   6764..6858    +  protein_bind   5X UAS: five tandem copies of the "ScaI site" 17-mer CGGAGTACTGTCCTCCG, an upstream activating sequence (UAS) that efficiently binds yeast Gal4 (Webster et al., 1988; Pfeiffer et al., 2010) GAL4
   6877..6893    -  misc_feature   MCS (fragment): pUC18/19 multiple cloning site
   6892..6986    +  protein_bind   5X UAS: five tandem copies of the "ScaI site" 17-mer CGGAGTACTGTCCTCCG, an upstream activating sequence (UAS) that efficiently binds yeast Gal4 (Webster et al., 1988; Pfeiffer et al., 2010) GAL4
   6987..7010    +  protein_bind   5X UAS (fragment): five tandem copies of the "ScaI site" 17-mer CGGAGTACTGTCCTCCG, an upstream activating sequence (UAS) that efficiently binds yeast Gal4 (Webster et al., 1988; Pfeiffer et al., 2010) GAL4
   7030..7268    +  promoter       hsp70 promoter: Drosophila melanogaster hsp70Bb promoter
   7679..7753    +  CDS            small t antigen (fragment): SV40 (simian virus 40) small t antigen
   7755..7820    +  intron         small t intron: SV40 (simian virus 40) small t antigen intron
   7950..7970    +  CDS            SV40 NLS: nuclear localization signal of SV40 (simian virus 40) large T antigen
   7977..8111    +  CDS            LT_POVHA (fragment): Protein inferred from homology: Swiss-Prot protein existence level 3. Isoform large T antigen is a key early protein essential for both driving viral replication and inducing cellular transformation. Plays a role in viral genome replication by driving entry of quiescent cells into the cell cycle and by autoregulating the synthesis of viral early mRNA. Displays highly oncogenic activities by corrupting the host cellular checkpoint mechanisms that guard cell division and the transcription, replication, and repair of DNA. Participates in the modulation of cellular gene expression preceeding viral
   8136..8219    +  CDS            large T antigen (fragment): large T antigen from SV40 (simian virus 40)
   8242..8376    +  polyA_signal   SV40 poly(A) signal: SV40 polyadenylation signal
   8440..8694    +  CDS            Src64B (fragment): SRC64_DROME - Also known as Src1. Experimental evidence at protein level: Swiss-Prot protein existence level 1. May play a role in the development of neural tissue and smooth muscle. From Drosophila melanogaster (Fruit fly).
   8701..9375    +  CDS            mRFP1: mRFP1 is a basic (constitutively fluorescent) red fluorescent protein published in 2002, derived from Discosoma sp.. It is reported to be a somewhat slowly-maturing monomer with low acid sensitivity.
   9386..9460    +  CDS            small t antigen (fragment): SV40 (simian virus 40) small t antigen
   9462..9527    +  intron         small t intron: SV40 (simian virus 40) small t antigen intron
   9657..9677    +  CDS            SV40 NLS: nuclear localization signal of SV40 (simian virus 40) large T antigen
   9684..9818    +  CDS            LT_POVHA (fragment): Protein inferred from homology: Swiss-Prot protein existence level 3. Isoform large T antigen is a key early protein essential for both driving viral replication and inducing cellular transformation. Plays a role in viral genome replication by driving entry of quiescent cells into the cell cycle and by autoregulating the synthesis of viral early mRNA. Displays highly oncogenic activities by corrupting the host cellular checkpoint mechanisms that guard cell division and the transcription, replication, and repair of DNA. Participates in the modulation of cellular gene expression preceeding viral
   9843..9926    +  CDS            large T antigen (fragment): large T antigen from SV40 (simian virus 40)
   9949..10083   +  polyA_signal   SV40 poly(A) signal: SV40 polyadenylation signal
>Addgene plasmid #32139 | pJFRC160-21XUAS-B3RT>-dSTOP-B3RT>-myr::RFP | depositor full sequence | sequence record 39181 | pJFRC160-21XUAS-B3RT>-dSTOP-B3RT>-myr::RFP sequence 10179 bps
GACTCAGGTGGCACTTTTCGGGGAAATGTGCGCGGAACCCCTATTTGTTTATTTTTCTAAATACATTCAA
ATATGTATCCGCTCATGAGACAATAACCCTGATAAATGCTTCAATAATATTGAAAAAGGAAGAGTATGAG
TATTCAACATTTCCGTGTCGCCCTTATTCCCTTTTTTGCGGCATTTTGCCTTCCTGTTTTTGCTCACCCA
GAAACGCTGGTGAAAGTAAAAGATGCTGAAGATCAGTTGGGTGCACGAGTGGGTTACATCGAACTGGATC
TCAACAGCGGTAAGATCCTTGAGAGTTTTCGCCCCGAAGAACGTTTTCCAATGATGAGCACTTTTAAAGT
TCTGCTATGTGGCGCGGTATTATCCCGTATTGACGCCGGGCAAGAGCAACTCGGTCGCCGCATACACTAT
TCTCAGAATGACTTGGTTGAGTACTCACCAGTCACAGAAAAGCATCTTACGGATGGCATGACAGTAAGAG
AATTATGCAGTGCTGCCATAACCATGAGTGATAACACTGCGGCCAACTTACTTCTGACAACGATCGGAGG
ACCGAAGGAGCTAACCGCTTTTTTGCACAACATGGGGGATCATGTAACTCGCCTTGATCGTTGGGAACCG
GAGCTGAATGAAGCCATACCAAACGACGAGCGTGACACCACGATGCCTGTAGCAATGGCAACAACGTTGC
GCAAACTATTAACTGGCGAACTACTTACTCTAGCTTCCCGGCAACAATTAATAGACTGGATGGAGGCGGA
TAAAGTTGCAGGACCACTTCTGCGCTCGGCCCTTCCGGCTGGCTGGTTTATTGCTGATAAATCTGGAGCC
GGTGAGCGTGGGTCTCGCGGTATCATTGCAGCACTGGGGCCAGATGGTAAGCCCTCCCGTATCGTAGTTA
TCTACACGACGGGGAGTCAGGCAACTATGGATGAACGAAATAGACAGATCGCTGAGATAGGTGCCTCACT
GATTAAGCATTGGTAACTGTCAGACCAAGTTTACTCATATATACTTTAGATTGATTTAAAACTTCATTTT
TAATTTAAAAGGATCTAGGTGAAGATCCTTTTTGATAATCTCATGACCAAAATCCCTTAACGTGAGTTTT
CGTTCCACTGAGCGTCAGACCCCGTAGAAAAGATCAAAGGATCTTCTTGAGATCCTTTTTTTCTGCGCGT
AATCTGCTGCTTGCAAACAAAAAAACCACCGCTACCAGCGGTGGTTTGTTTGCCGGATCAAGAGCTACCA
ACTCTTTTTCCGAAGGTAACTGGCTTCAGCAGAGCGCAGATACCAAATACTGTTCTTCTAGTGTAGCCGT
AGTTAGGCCACCACTTCAAGAACTCTGTAGCACCGCCTACATACCTCGCTCTGCTAATCCTGTTACCAGT
GGCTGCTGCCAGTGGCGATAAGTCGTGTCTTACCGGGTTGGACTCAAGACGATAGTTACCGGATAAGGCG
CAGCGGTCGGGCTGAACGGGGGGTTCGTGCACACAGCCCAGCTTGGAGCGAACGACCTACACCGAACTGA
GATACCTACAGCGTGAGCTATGAGAAAGCGCCACGCTTCCCGAAGGGAGAAAGGCGGACAGGTATCCGGT
AAGCGGCAGGGTCGGAACAGGAGAGCGCACGAGGGAGCTTCCAGGGGGAAACGCCTGGTATCTTTATAGT
CCTGTCGGGTTTCGCCACCTCTGACTTGAGCGTCGATTTTTGTGATGCTCGTCAGGGGGGCGGAGCCTAT
GGAAAAACGCCAGCAACGCGGCCTTTTTACGGTTCCTGGCCTTTTGCTGGCCTTTTGCTCACATGTTACC
GTCGACGATGTAGGTCACGGTCTCGAAGCCGCGGTGCGGGTGCCAGGGCGTGCCCTTGGGCTCCCCGGGC
GCGTACTCCACCTCACCCATCTGGTCCATCATGATGAACGGGTCGAGGTGGCGGTAGTTGATCCCGGCGA
ACGCGCGGCGCACCGGGAAGCCCTCGCCCTCGAAACCGCTGGGCGCGGTGGTCACGGTGAGCACGGGACG
TGCGACGGCGTCGGCGGGTGCGGATACGCGGGGCAGCGTCAGCGGGTTCTCGACGGTCACGGCGGGCATG
TCGACAAGCCGAACATATGGGCGCGCCTAGTATGTATGTAAGTTAATAAAACCCATTTTTGCGGAAAGTA
GATAAAAAAAACATTTTTTTTTTTTACTGCACTGGATATCATTGAACTTATCTGATCAGTTTTAAATTTA
CTTCGATCCAAGGGTATTTGATGTACCAGGTTCTTTCGATTACCTCTCACTCAAAATGACATTCCACTCA
AAGTCAGCGCTGTTTGCCTCCTTCTCTGTCCACAGAAATATCGCCGTCTCTTTCGCCGCTGCGTCCGCTA
TCTCTTTCGCCACCGTTTGTAGCGTTACGTAGCGTCAATGTCCGCCTTCAGTTGCATTTTGTCAGCGGTT
TCGTGACGAAGCTCCAAGCGGTTTACGCCATCAATTAAACACAAAGTGCTGTGCCAAAACTCCTCTCGCT
TCTTATTTTTGTTTGTTTTTTGAGTGATTGGGGTGGTGATTGGTTTTGGGTGGGTAAGCAGGGGAAAGTG
TGAAAAATCCCGGCAATGGGCCAAGAGGATCAGGAGCTATTAATTCGCGGAGGCAGCAAACACCCATCTG
CCGAGCATCTGAACAATGTGAGTAGTACATGTGCATACATCTTAAGTTCACTTGATCTATAGGAACTGCG
ATTGCAACATCAAATTGTATGCGGCGTGAGAACTGCGACCCACAAAAATCCCAAACCGCAATTGCACAAA
CAAATAGTGACACGAAACAGATTATTCTGGTAGCTGTTCTCGCTATATAAGACAATTTTTGAGATCATAT
CATGATCAAGACATCTAAAGGCATTCATTTTCGACTATATTCTTTTTTACAAAAAATATAACAACCAGAT
ATTTTAAGCTGATCCTAGATGCACAAAAAATAAATAAAAGTATAAACCTACTTCGTAGGATACTTCGGGG
TACTTTTTGTTCGGGGTTAGATGAGCATAACGCTAGTAGTTGATATTTGAGATCCCCTATCATTGCAGGG
TGACAGCGGAGCGGCTTCGCAGAGCTGCATTAACCAGGGCTTCGGGCAGGCCAAAAACTACGGCACGCTC
CGGCCACCCAGTCCGCCGGAGGACTCCGGTTCAGGGAGCGGCCAACTAGCCGAGAACCTCACCTATGCCT
GGCACAATATGGACATCTTTGGGGCGGTCAATCAGCCGGGCTCCGGATGGCGGCAGCTGGTCAACCGGAC
ACGCGGACTATTCTGCAACGAGCGACACATACCGGCGCCCAGGAAACATTTGCTCAAGAACGGTGAGTTT
CTATTCGCAGTCGGCTGATCTGTGTGAAATCTTAATAAAGGGTCCAATTACCAATTTGAAACTCAGTTTG
CGGCGTGGCCTATCCGGGCGAACTTTTGGCCGTGATGGGCAGTTCCGGTGCCGGAAAGACGACCCTGCTG
AATGCCCTTGCCTTTCGATCGCCGCAGGGCATCCAAGTATCGCCATCCGGGATGCGACTGCTCAATGGCC
AACCTGTGGACGCCAAGGAGATGCAGGCCAGGTGCGCCTATGTCCAGCAGGATGACCTCTTTATCGGCTC
CCTAACGGCCAGGGAACACCTGATTTTCCAAGCCATGGTGCGGATGCCACGACATCTGACCTATCGGCAG
CGAGTGGCCCGCGTGGATCAGGTGATCCAGGAGCTTTCGCTCAGCAAATGTCAGCACACGATCATCGGTG
TGCCCGGCAGGGTGAAAGGTCTGTCCGGCGGAGAAAGGAAGCGTCTGGCATTCGCCTCCGAGGCTCTAAC
CGATCCGCCGCTTCTGATCTGCGATGAGCCCACCTCCGGACTGGACTCCTTTACCGCCCACAGCGTCGTC
CAGGTGCTGAAGAAGCTGTCGCAGAAGGGCAAGACCGTCATCCTGACCATTCATCAGCCGTCTTCCGAGC
TGTTTGAGCTCTTTGACAAGATCCTTCTGATGGCCGAGGGCAGGGTAGCTTTCTTGGGCACTCCCAGCGA
AGCCGTCGACTTCTTTTCCTAGTGAGTTCGATGTGTTTATTAAGGGTATCTAGTATTACATAACATCTCA
ACTCCTATCCAGCGTGGGTGCCCAGTGTCCTACCAACTACAATCCGGCGGACTTTTACGTACAGGTGTTG
GCCGTTGTGCCCGGACGGGAGATCGAGTCCCGTGATCGGATCGCCAAGATATGCGACAATTTTGCCATTA
GCAAAGTAGCCCGGGATATGGAGCAGTTGTTGGCCACCAAAAATCTGGAGAAGCCACTGGAGCAGCCGGA
GAATGGGTACACCTACAAGGCCACCTGGTTCATGCAGTTCCGGGCGGTCCTGTGGCGATCCTGGCTGTCG
GTGCTCAAGGAACCACTCCTCGTAAAAGTGCGACTTATTCAGACAACGGTGAGTGGTTCCAGTGGAAACA
AATGATATAACGCTTACAATTCTTGGAAACAAATTCGCTAGATTTTAGATAGAATTGCCTGATTCCACAC
CCTTCTTAGTTTTTTTCAATGAGATGTATAGTTTATAGTTTTGCAGAAGATAAATAAATTTCATTTAACT
CGCGAATATTAATGAGATGCGAGTAACATTTTAATTTGCAGATGGTTGCCATCTTGATTGGCCTCATCTT
TTTGGGCCAACAACTCACGCAAGTGGGTGTGATGAATATCAACGGAGCCATCTTCCTCTTCCTGACCAAC
ATGACCTTTCAAAACGTCTTTGCCACGATAAATGTAAGTCATGTTTAGAATACATTTGCATTTCAATAAT
TTACTAACTTTCTAATGAATCGATTCGATTTAGGTGTTCACCTCAGAGCTGCCAGTTTTTATGAGGGAGG
CCCGAAGTCGACTTTATCGCTGTGACACATACTTTCTGGGCAAAACGATTGCCGAATTGCCGCTTTTTCT
CACAGTGCCACTGGTCTTCACGGCGATTGCCTATCCGATGATCGGACTGCGGGCCGGAGTGCTGCACTTC
TTCAACTGCCTGGCGCTGGTCACTCTGGTGGCCAATGTGTCAACGTCCTTCGGATATCTAATATCCTGCG
CCAGCTCCTCGACCTCGATGGCGCTGTCTGTGGGTCCGCCGGTTATCATACCATTCCTGCTCTTTGGCGG
CTTCTTCTTGAACTCGGGCTCGGTGCCAGTATACCTCAAATGGTTGTCGTACCTCTCATGGTTCCGTTAC
GCCAACGAGGGTCTGCTGATTAACCAATGGGCGGACGTGGAGCCGGGCGAAATTAGCTGCACATCGTCGA
ACACCACGTGCCCCAGTTCGGGCAAGGTCATCCTGGAGACGCTTAACTTCTCCGCCGCCGATCTGCCGCT
GGACTACGTGGGTCTGGCCATTCTCATCGTGAGCTTCCGGGTGCTCGCATATCTGGCTCTAAGACTTCGG
GCCCGACGCAAGGAGTAGCCGACATATATCCGAAATAACTGCTTGTTTTTTTTTTTTACCATTATTACCA
TCGTGTTTACTGTTTATTGCCCCCTCAAAAAGCTAATGTAATTATATTTGTGCCAATAAAAACAAGATAT
GACCTATAGAATACAAGTATTTCCCCTTCGAACATCCCCACAAGTAGACTTTGGATTTGTCTTCTAACCA
AAAGACTTACACACCTGCATACCTTACATCAAAAACTCGTTTATCGCTACATAAAACACCGGGATATATT
TTTTATATACATACTTTTCAAATCGCGCGCCCTCTTCATAATTCACCTCCACCACACCACGTTTCGTAGT
TGCTCTTTCGCTGTCTCCCACCCGCTCTCCGCAACACATTCACCTTTTGTTCGACGACCTTGGAGCGACT
GTCGTTAGTTCCGCGCGATTCGGTTCGCTCAAATGGTTCCGAGTGGTTCATTTCGTCTCAATAGAAATTA
GTAATAAATATTTGTATGTACAATTTATTTGCTCCAATATATTTGTATATATTTCCCTCACAGCTATATT
TATTCTAATTTAATATTATGACTTTTTAAGGTAATTTTTTGTGACCTGTTCGGAGTGATTAGCGTTACAA
TTTGAACTGAAAGTGACATCCAGTGTTTGTTCCTTGTGTAGATGCATCTCAAAAAAATGGTGGGCATAAT
AGTGTTGTTTATATATATCAAAAATAACAACTATAATAATAAGAATACATTTAATTTAGAAAATGCTTGG
ATTTCACTGGAACTAGGGCGCGCCTCCGGAACATAATGGTGCAGGGCGCTGACTTCCGCGTTTCCAGACT
TTACGAAACACGGAAACCGAAGACCATTCATGTTGTTGCTCAGGTCGCAGACGTTTTGCAGCAGCAGTCG
CTTCACGTTCGCTCGCGTATCGGTGATTCATTCTGCTAACCAGTAAGGCAACCCCGCCAGCCTAGCCGGG
TCCTCAACGACAGGAGCACGATCATGCGCACCCGTGGCCAGGGCCGCAAGCTTGCATGCCTGCAGGTCGG
AGTACTGTCCTCCGAGCGGAGTACTGTCCTCCGAGCGGAGTACTGTCCTCCGAGCGGAGTACTGTCCTCC
GAGCGGAGTACTGTCCTCCGAGCGGAGACTCTAGCCCTAGGGCATGCCTGCAGGTCGGAGTACTGTCCTC
CGAGCGGAGTACTGTCCTCCGAGCGGAGTACTGTCCTCCGAGCGGAGTACTGTCCTCCGAGCGGAGTACT
GTCCTCCGAGCGGAGACTCTAGCGCTAGCGCATGCCTGCAGGTCGGAGTACTGTCCTCCGAGCGGAGTAC
TGTCCTCCGAGCGGAGTACTGTCCTCCGAGCGGAGTACTGTCCTCCGAGCGGAGTACTGTCCTCCGAGCG
GAGACTCTAGCACTAGTGCATGCCTGCAGGTCGGAGTACTGTCCTCCGAGCGGAGTACTGTCCTCCGAGC
GGAGTACTGTCCTCCGAGCGGAGTACTGTCCTCCGAGCGGAGTACTGTCCTCCGAGCGGAGTACTGTCCT
CCGAGCGGAGACTCTAGCGACGTCGAGCGCCGGAGTATAAATAGAGGCGCTTCGTCTACGGAGCGACAAT
TCAATTCAAACAAGCAAAGTGAACACGTCGCTAAGCGAAAGCTAAGCAAATAAACAAGCGCAGCTGAACA
AGCTAAACAATCTGCAGTAAAGTGCAAGTTAAAGTGAATCAATTAAAAGTAACCAGCAACCAAGTAAATC
AACTGCAACTACTGAAATCTGCCAAGAAGTAATTATTGAATACAAGAAGAGAACTCTGAATAGATCTGGT
TGCTTAAGAATAAGTAATTCTTAAGCAACCTAACGTAAGCTAGCTAGACCGGTGTCGACTAAAGCCAAAT
AGAAAATTATTCAGTTCCTGGCTTAAGTTTTTAAAAGTGATATTATTTATTTGGTTGTAACCAACCAAAA
GAATGTAAATAACTAATACATAATTATGTTAGTTTTAAGTTAGCAACAAATTGATTTTAGCTATATTAGC
TACTTGGTTAATAAATAGAATATATTTATTTAAAGATAATTGCGTTTTTATTGTCAGGGAGTGAGTTTGC
TTAAAAACTCGTTTAGGTTTGTCCTCCCGAAATTATTTATTTAAATGCGATGGAGAGTTGGCGCCGAATC
GAAAACTTTACGCGCTTAAAAGCACGAGTTGGCATCCCTAACGCGTAGGATCTTTGTGAAGGAACCTTAC
TTCTGTGGTGTGACATAATTGGACAAACTACCTACAGAGATTTAAAGCTCTAAGGTAAATATAAAATTTT
TAAGTGTATAATGTGTTAAACTACTGATTCTAATTGTTTGTGTATTTTAGATTCCAACCTATGGAACTGA
TGAATGGGAGCAGTGGTGGAATGCCTTTAATGAGGAAAACCTGTTTTGCTCAGAAGAAATGCCATCTAGT
GATGATGAGGCTACTGCTGACTCTCAACATTCTACTCCTCCAAAAAAGAAGAGAAAGGTAGAAGACCCCA
AGGACTTTCCTTCAGAATTGCTAAGTTTTTTGAGTCATGCTGTGTTTAGTAATAGAACTCTTGCTTGCTT
TGCTATTTACACCACAAAGGAAAAAGCTGCACTGCTATACAAGAAAATTATGGAAAAATATTTGATGTAT
AGTGCCTTGACTAGAGATCATAATCAGCCATACCACATTTGTAGAGGTTTTACTTGCTTTAAAAAACCTC
CCACACCTCCCCCTGAACCTGAAACATAAAATGAATGCAATTGTTGTTGTTAACTTGTTTATTGCAGCTT
ATAATGGTTACAAATAAAGCAATAGCATCACAAATTTCACAAATAAAGCATTTTTTTCACTGCATTCTAG
TTGTGGTTTGTCCAAACTCATCAATGTATCTTATCATGTCTGGATCACTAGTGATCTGGCCGGGGTTGCT
TAAGAATAAGTAATTCTTAAGCAACCCTCGAGAATCAAAATGGGCAACAAATGCTGCAGCAAGCGACAGG
ATCAGGAACTGGCACTGGCCTATCCCACTGGGGGCTACAAGAAATCCGACTACACCTTTGGCCAGACGCA
CATCAACAGCAGCGGCGGCGGCAACATGGGCGGCGTTCTTGGCCAGAAGCATAACAACGGTGGCTCGCTG
GACTCGCGCTACACGCCCGATCCCAATCATCGGGGTCCGTTGAAAATCGGCGGAAAGGGCGGCGTTGACA
TCATCAGACCACGCGGATCCATGGCCAGTAGCGAAGACGTGATCAAAGAATTTATGCGTTTCAAAGTGCG
CATGGAGGGAAGTGTCAATGGCCACGAGTTTGAGATCGAGGGTGAGGGTGAGGGACGGCCCTACGAGGGC
ACCCAGACCGCCAAGTTGAAAGTGACTAAAGGTGGCCCATTGCCTTTTGCCTGGGATATTCTTTCCCCGC
AGTTCCAATACGGCAGTAAGGCCTACGTGAAGCACCCCGCAGACATCCCCGATTATCTTAAGCTGTCGTT
CCCGGAGGGATTTAAGTGGGAACGCGTCATGAACTTCGAGGATGGCGGTGTGGTGACTGTAACGCAGGAC
TCCAGTCTCCAGGACGGCGAATTTATCTACAAGGTGAAGCTGCGCGGAACTAATTTCCCTTCCGATGGAC
CAGTTATGCAAAAGAAGACTATGGGATGGGAAGCATCCACGGAACGAATGTATCCAGAGGATGGCGCCCT
GAAGGGTGAGATCAAAATGCGGCTGAAACTTAAGGACGGCGGCCACTATGATGCCGAGGTTAAGACTACG
TACATGGCCAAAAAGCCGGTGCAGCTCCCGGGCGCCTACAAGACTGATATCAAGCTGGATATAACTAGCC
ACAACGAGGACTATACAATCGTCGAGCAGTATGAGCGAGCCGAGGGCCGCCACTCGACTGGCGCCTAATC
TAGAGGATCTTTGTGAAGGAACCTTACTTCTGTGGTGTGACATAATTGGACAAACTACCTACAGAGATTT
AAAGCTCTAAGGTAAATATAAAATTTTTAAGTGTATAATGTGTTAAACTACTGATTCTAATTGTTTGTGT
ATTTTAGATTCCAACCTATGGAACTGATGAATGGGAGCAGTGGTGGAATGCCTTTAATGAGGAAAACCTG
TTTTGCTCAGAAGAAATGCCATCTAGTGATGATGAGGCTACTGCTGACTCTCAACATTCTACTCCTCCAA
AAAAGAAGAGAAAGGTAGAAGACCCCAAGGACTTTCCTTCAGAATTGCTAAGTTTTTTGAGTCATGCTGT
GTTTAGTAATAGAACTCTTGCTTGCTTTGCTATTTACACCACAAAGGAAAAAGCTGCACTGCTATACAAG
AAAATTATGGAAAAATATTTGATGTATAGTGCCTTGACTAGAGATCATAATCAGCCATACCACATTTGTA
GAGGTTTTACTTGCTTTAAAAAACCTCCCACACCTCCCCCTGAACCTGAAACATAAAATGAATGCAATTG
TTGTTGTTAACTTGTTTATTGCAGCTTATAATGGTTACAAATAAAGCAATAGCATCACAAATTTCACAAA
TAAAGCATTTTTTTCACTGCATTCTAGTTGTGGTTTGTCCAAACTCATCAATGTATCTTATCATGTCTGG
ATCGATCTGGCCGGCCGTTTAAACGAATTCTTGAAGACGAAAGGGCCTCGTGATACGCCTATTTTTATAG
GTTAATGTCATGATAATAATGGTTTCTTA
