>Addgene plasmid #32139 | pJFRC160-21XUAS-B3RT>-dSTOP-B3RT>-myr::RFP | addgene partial sequence | sequence record 37895 | hsp70-F 5'-GAGCGCCGGAGTATAAATAGAG-3'
TTCAACAGCAAGTGAACACGTCGCTAAGCGAAAGCTAAGCAAATAAACAAGCGCAGCTGAACAAGCTAAA
CAATCTGCAGTAAAGTGCAAGTTAAAGTGAATCAATTAAAAGTAACCAGCAACCAAGTAAATCAACTGCA
ACTACTGAAATCTGCCAAGAAGTAATTATTGAATACAAGAAGAGAACTCTGAATAGATCTGGTTGCTTAA
GAATAAGTAATTCTTAAGCAACCTAACGTAAGCTAGCTAGACCGGTGTCGACTAAAGCCAAATAGAAAAT
TATTCAGTTCCTGGCTTAAGTTTTTAAAAGTGATATTATTTATTTGGTTGTAACCAACCAAAAGAATGTA
AATAACTAATACATAATTATGTTAGTTTTAAGTTAGCAACAAATTGATTTTAGCTATATTAGCTACTTGG
TTAATAAATAGAATATATTTATTTAAAGATAATTGCGTTTTTATTGTCAGGGAGTGAGTTTGCTTAAAAA
CTCGTTTAGGTTTGTCCTCCCGAAATTATTTATTTAAATGCGATGGAGAGTTGGCGCCGAATCGAAAACT
TTACGCGCTTAAAAGCACGAGTTGGCATCCCTAACGCGTAGGATCTTTGTGAAGGAACCTTACTTCTGTG
GTGTGACATAATTGGACAAACTACCTACAGAGATTTAAAGCTCTAAGGTAAATATAAAATTTTTAAGTGT
ATAATGTGTTAAACTACTGATTCTAATTGTTTGTGTATTTTAGATTCCAACCTATGGAACTGATGAATGG
GAGCAGTGGTGGAATGCCTTTAATGAGGAAAACCTGTTTTGCTCAGAAGAAATGCCATCTAGTGATGATG
AGGCT
