>Addgene plasmid #32139 | pJFRC160-21XUAS-B3RT>-dSTOP-B3RT>-myr::RFP | addgene partial sequence | sequence record 38109 | HS_promoter-R 5'-CAGCTGCGCTTGTTTATTTG-3'
CTCCGTAGACGAAGCGCCTCTATTTATACTCCGGCGCTCGACGTCGCTAGAGTCTCCGCTCGGAGGACAG
TACTCCGCTCGGAGGACAGTACTCCGCTCGGAGGACAGTACTCCGCTCGGAGGACAGTACTCCGCTCGGA
GGACAGTACTCCGCTCGGAGGACAGTACTCCGACCTGCAGGCATGCACTAGTGCTAGAGTCTCCGCTCGG
AGGACAGTACTCCGCTCGGAGGACAGTACTCCGCTCGGAGGACAGTACTCCGCTCGGAGGACAGTACTCC
GCTCGGAGGACAGTACTCCGACCTGCAGGCATGCGCTAGCGCTAGAGTCTCCGCTCGGAGGACAGTACTC
CGCTCGGAGGACAGTACTCCGCTCGGAGGACAGTACTCCGCTCGGAGGACAGTACTCCGCTCGGAGGACA
GTACTCCGACCTGCAGGCATGCCCTAGGGCTAGAGTCTCCGCTCGGAGGACAGTACTCCGCTCGGAGGAC
AGTACTCCGCTCGGAGGACAGTACTCCGCTCGGAGGACAGTACTCCGCTCGGAGGACAGTACTCCGACCT
GCAGGCATGCAAGCTTGCGGCCCTGGCCACGGGTGCGCATGATCGTGCTCCTGTCGTTGAGGACCCGGCT
AGGCTGGCGGGGTTGCCTTACTGGTTAGCAGAATGAATCACCGATACGCGAGCGAACGTGAAGCGACTGC
TGCTGCAAAACGTCTGCGACCTGAGCAACAACATGAATGGTCTTCGGTTTCCGTGTTTCGTAAAGTCTGG
AAACGCGGAAGTCAGCGCCCTGCACCATTATGTTCCGGAGGCGCGCCCTAGTTCCAGTGAAATCCAAGCA
TTTTCTAAATTAAATGTATTCTTATTATTATAGTTGTTATT
